>Addgene plasmid #46515 | pGEX Stat5A-SH2 | depositor full sequence | sequence record 65750 | Full Sequence
ACGTTATCGACTGCACGGTGCACCAATGCTTCTGGCGTCAGGCAGCCATCGGAAGCTGTGGTATGGCTGT
GCAGGTCGTAAATCACTGCATAATTCGTGTCGCTCAAGGCGCACTCCCGTTCTGGATAATGTTTTTTGCG
CCGACATCATAACGGTTCTGGCAAATATTCTGAAATGAGCTGTTGACAATTAATCATCGGCTCGTATAAT
GTGTGGAATTGTGAGCGGATAACAATTTCACACAGGAAACAGTATTCATGTCCCCTATACTAGGTTATTG
GAAAATTAAGGGCCTTGTGCAACCCACTCGACTTCTTTTGGAATATCTTGAAGAAAAATATGAAGAGCAT
TTGTATGAGCGCGATGAAGGTGATAAATGGCGAAACAAAAAGTTTGAATTGGGTTTGGAGTTTCCCAATC
TTCCTTATTATATTGATGGTGATGTTAAATTAACACAGTCTATGGCCATCATACGTTATATAGCTGACAA
GCACAACATGTTGGGTGGTTGTCCAAAAGAGCGTGCAGAGATTTCAATGCTTGAAGGAGCGGTTTTGGAT
ATTAGATACGGTGTTTCGAGAATTGCATATAGTAAAGACTTTGAAACTCTCAAAGTTGATTTTCTTAGCA
AGCTACCTGAAATGCTGAAAATGTTCGAAGATCGTTTATGTCATAAAACATATTTAAATGGTGATCATGT
AACCCATCCTGACTTCATGTTGTATGACGCTCTTGATGTTGTTTTATACATGGACCCAATGTGCCTGGAT
GCGTTCCCAAAATTAGTTTGTTTTAAAAAACGTATTGAAGCTATCCCACAAATTGATAAGTACTTGAAAT
CCAGCAAGTATATAGCATGGCCTTTGCAGGGCTGGCAAGCCACGTTTGGTGGTGGCGACCATCCTCCAAA
ATCGGATCTGGAAGTTCTGTTCCAGGGGCCCCTGGGATCCAAGAAGCACCACAAGCCCCACTGGAATGAT
GGGGCCATCCTAGGTTTTGTGAATAAGCAACAGGCCCACGACCTGCTCATCAACAAGCCCGACGGGACCT
TCTTGTTGCGCTTTAGTGACTCAGAAATCGGGGGCATCACCATCGCCTGGAAGTTTGACTCCCCGGAACG
CAACCTGTGGAACCTGAAACCATTCACCACGCGGGATTTCTCCATCAGGTCCCTGGCTGACCGGCTGGGG
GACCTGAGCTATCTCATCTATGTGTTTCCTGACCGCCCCAAGGATGAGGTCTTCTCCAAGTACTACACTC
CTGTGCTGGCTAAAGCTGTTGATGGATAGGCGGCCGCATCGTGACTGACTGACGATCTGCCTCGCGCGTT
TCGGTGATGACGGTGAAAACCTCTGACACATGCAGCTCCCGGAGACGGTCACAGCTTGTCTGTAAGCGGA
TGCCGGGAGCAGACAAGCCCGTCAGGGCGCGTCAGCGGGTGTTGGCGGGTGTCGGGGCGCAGCCATGACC
CAGTCACGTAGCGATAGCGGAGTGTATAATTCTTGAAGACGAAAGGGCCTCGTGATACGCCTATTTTTAT
AGGTTAATGTCATGATAATAATGGTTTCTTAGACGTCAGGTGGCACTTTTCGGGGAAATGTGCGCGGAAC
CCCTATTTGTTTATTTTTCTAAATACATTCAAATATGTATCCGCTCATGAGACAATAACCCTGATAAATG
CTTCAATAATATTGAAAAAGGAAGAGTATGAGTATTCAACATTTCCGTGTCGCCCTTATTCCCTTTTTTG
CGGCATTTTGCCTTCCTGTTTTTGCTCACCCAGAAACGCTGGTGAAAGTAAAAGATGCTGAAGATCAGTT
GGGTGCACGAGTGGGTTACATCGAACTGGATCTCAACAGCGGTAAGATCCTTGAGAGTTTTCGCCCCGAA
GAACGTTTTCCAATGATGAGCACTTTTAAAGTTCTGCTATGTGGCGCGGTATTATCCCGTGTTGACGCCG
GGCAAGAGCAACTCGGTCGCCGCATACACTATTCTCAGAATGACTTGGTTGAGTACTCACCAGTCACAGA
AAAGCATCTTACGGATGGCATGACAGTAAGAGAATTATGCAGTGCTGCCATAACCATGAGTGATAACACT
GCGGCCAACTTACTTCTGACAACGATCGGAGGACCGAAGGAGCTAACCGCTTTTTTGCACAACATGGGGG
ATCATGTAACTCGCCTTGATCGTTGGGAACCGGAGCTGAATGAAGCCATACCAAACGACGAGCGTGACAC
CACGATGCCTGCAGCAATGGCAACAACGTTGCGCAAACTATTAACTGGCGAACTACTTACTCTAGCTTCC
CGGCAACAATTAATAGACTGGATGGAGGCGGATAAAGTTGCAGGACCACTTCTGCGCTCGGCCCTTCCGG
CTGGCTGGTTTATTGCTGATAAATCTGGAGCCGGTGAGCGTGGGTCTCGCGGTATCATTGCAGCACTGGG
GCCAGATGGTAAGCCCTCCCGTATCGTAGTTATCTACACGACGGGGAGTCAGGCAACTATGGATGAACGA
AATAGACAGATCGCTGAGATAGGTGCCTCACTGATTAAGCATTGGTAACTGTCAGACCAAGTTTACTCAT
ATATACTTTAGATTGATTTAAAACTTCATTTTTAATTTAAAAGGATCTAGGTGAAGATCCTTTTTGATAA
TCTCATGACCAAAATCCCTTAACGTGAGTTTTCGTTCCACTGAGCGTCAGACCCCGTAGAAAAGATCAAA
GGATCTTCTTGAGATCCTTTTTTTCTGCGCGTAATCTGCTGCTTGCAAACAAAAAAACCACCGCTACCAG
CGGTGGTTTGTTTGCCGGATCAAGAGCTACCAACTCTTTTTCCGAAGGTAACTGGCTTCAGCAGAGCGCA
GATACCAAATACTGTCCTTCTAGTGTAGCCGTAGTTAGGCCACCACTTCAAGAACTCTGTAGCACCGCCT
ACATACCTCGCTCTGCTAATCCTGTTACCAGTGGCTGCTGCCAGTGGCGATAAGTCGTGTCTTACCGGGT
TGGACTCAAGACGATAGTTACCGGATAAGGCGCAGCGGTCGGGCTGAACGGGGGGTTCGTGCACACAGCC
CAGCTTGGAGCGAACGACCTACACCGAACTGAGATACCTACAGCGTGAGCTATGAGAAAGCGCCACGCTT
CCCGAAGGGAGAAAGGCGGACAGGTATCCGGTAAGCGGCAGGGTCGGAACAGGAGAGCGCACGAGGGAGC
TTCCAGGGGGAAACGCCTGGTATCTTTATAGTCCTGTCGGGTTTCGCCACCTCTGACTTGAGCGTCGATT
TTTGTGATGCTCGTCAGGGGGGCGGAGCCTATGGAAAAACGCCAGCAACGCGGCCTTTTTACGGTTCCTG
GCCTTTTGCTGGCCTTTTGCTCACATGTTCTTTCCTGCGTTATCCCCTGATTCTGTGGATAACCGTATTA
CCGCCTTTGAGTGAGCTGATACCGCTCGCCGCAGCCGAACGACCGAGCGCAGCGAGTCAGTGAGCGAGGA
AGCGGAAGAGCGCCTGATGCGGTATTTTCTCCTTACGCATCTGTGCGGTATTTCACACCGCATAAATTCC
GACACCATCGAATGGTGCAAAACCTTTCGCGGTATGGCATGATAGCGCCCGGAAGAGAGTCAATTCAGGG
TGGTGAATGTGAAACCAGTAACGTTATACGATGTCGCAGAGTATGCCGGTGTCTCTTATCAGACCGTTTC
CCGCGTGGTGAACCAGGCCAGCCACGTTTCTGCGAAAACGCGGGAAAAAGTGGAAGCGGCGATGGCGGAG
CTGAATTACATTCCCAACCGCGTGGCACAACAACTGGCGGGCAAACAGTCGTTGCTGATTGGCGTTGCCA
CCTCCAGTCTGGCCCTGCACGCGCCGTCGCAAATTGTCGCGGCGATTAAATCTCGCGCCGATCAACTGGG
TGCCAGCGTGGTGGTGTCGATGGTAGAACGAAGCGGCGTCGAAGCCTGTAAAGCGGCGGTGCACAATCTT
CTCGCGCAACGCGTCAGTGGGCTGATCATTAACTATCCGCTGGATGACCAGGATGCCATTGCTGTGGAAG
CTGCCTGCACTAATGTTCCGGCGTTATTTCTTGATGTCTCTGACCAGACACCCATCAACAGTATTATTTT
CTCCCATGAAGACGGTACGCGACTGGGCGTGGAGCATCTGGTCGCATTGGGTCACCAGCAAATCGCGCTG
TTAGCGGGCCCATTAAGTTCTGTCTCGGCGCGTCTGCGTCTGGCTGGCTGGCATAAATATCTCACTCGCA
ATCAAATTCAGCCGATAGCGGAACGGGAAGGCGACTGGAGTGCCATGTCCGGTTTTCAACAAACCATGCA
AATGCTGAATGAGGGCATCGTTCCCACTGCGATGCTGGTTGCCAACGATCAGATGGCGCTGGGCGCAATG
CGCGCCATTACCGAGTCCGGGCTGCGCGTTGGTGCGGATATCTCGGTAGTGGGATACGACGATACCGAAG
ACAGCTCATGTTATATCCCGCCGTCAACCACCATCAAACAGGATTTTCGCCTGCTGGGGCAAACCAGCGT
GGACCGCTTGCTGCAACTCTCTCAGGGCCAGGCGGTGAAGGGCAATCAGCTGTTGCCCGTCTCACTGGTG
AAAAGAAAAACCACCCTGGCGCCCAATACGCAAACCGCCTCTCCCCGCGCGTTGGCCGATTCATTAATGC
AGCTGGCACGACAGGTTTCCCGACTGGAAAGCGGGCAGTGAGCGCAACGCAATTAATGTGAGTTAGCTCA
CTCATTAGGCACCCCAGGCTTTACACTTTATGCTTCCGGCTCGTATGTTGTGTGGAATTGTGAGCGGATA
ACAATTTCACACAGGAAACAGCTATGACCATGATTACGGATTCACTGGCCGTCGTTTTACAACGTCGTGA
CTGGGAAAACCCTGGCGTTACCCAACTTAATCGCCTTGCAGCACATCCCCCTTTCGCCAGCTGGCGTAAT
AGCGAAGAGGCCCGCACCGATCGCCCTTCCCAACAGTTGCGCAGCCTGAATGGCGAATGGCGCTTTGCCT
GGTTTCCGGCACCAGAAGCGGTGCCGGAAAGCTGGCTGGAGTGCGATCTTCCTGAGGCCGATACTGTCGT
CGTCCCCTCAAACTGGCAGATGCACGGTTACGATGCGCCCATCTACACCAACGTAACCTATCCCATTACG
GTCAATCCGCCGTTTGTTCCCACGGAGAATCCGACGGGTTGTTACTCGCTCACATTTAATGTTGATGAAA
GCTGGCTACAGGAAGGCCAGACGCGAATTATTTTTGATGGCGTTGGAATT
Features (pLannotate 1.2.2; 17 found; start..end, strand, type, name):
      6..107     -  CDS            yciV (fragment): RNAAM_ECOLI - Also known as trpH From Escherichia coli (strain K12).
    183..211     +  promoter       tac promoter: strong E. coli promoter; hybrid between the trp and lac UV5 promoters
    219..235     +  protein_bind   lac operator: The lac repressor binds to the lac operator to inhibit transcription in E. coli. This inhibition can be relieved by adding lactose or isopropyl-β-D-thiogalactopyranoside (IPTG). lac repressor encoded by lacI
    258..911     +  CDS            GST26_SCHJA: Experimental evidence at protein level: Swiss-Prot protein existence level 1. GST isoenzymes appear to play a central role in the parasite detoxification system. Other functions are also suspected including a role in increasing the solubility of haematin in the parasite gut. From Schistosoma japonicum (Blood fluke).
    918..1286    +  CDS            STAT5A (fragment): STA5A_HUMAN - Also known as STAT5. Experimental evidence at protein level: Swiss-Prot protein existence level 1. Carries out a dual function: signal transduction and activation of transcription. Mediates cellular responses to the cytokine KITLG/SCF and other growth factors. Mediates cellular responses to ERBB4. May mediate cellular responses to activated FGFR1, FGFR2, FGFR3 and FGFR4. Binds to the GAS element and activates PRL- induced transcription. Regulates the expression of milk proteins during lactation. From Homo sapiens (Human).
   1317..1356    +  CDS            rop (fragment): Rop protein, which maintains plasmids at low copy number; rop
   1458..1498    +  misc_feature   bom (fragment): basis of mobility region from pBR322
   1603..1707    +  promoter       AmpR promoter: bla
   1708..2568    +  CDS            AmpR: β-lactamase; bla; confers resistance to ampicillin, carbenicillin, and related antibiotics
   2739..3327    +  rep_origin     ori: high-copy-number ColE1/pMB1/pBR322/pUC origin of replication
   3513..3564    -  misc_feature   bom (fragment): basis of mobility region from pBR322
   3571..3648    +  promoter       lacIq promoter: lacI (mutant); In the lacIq allele, a single base change in the promoter boosts expression of the lacI gene about 10-fold.
   3649..4731    +  CDS            lacI: lac repressor; lacI; The lac repressor binds to the lac operator to inhibit transcription in E. coli. This inhibition can be relieved by adding lactose or isopropyl-β-D-thiogalactopyranoside (IPTG).
   4744..4765    +  protein_bind   CAP binding site: CAP binding activates transcription in the presence of cAMP. E. coli catabolite activator protein
   4780..4810    +  promoter       lac promoter: promoter for the E. coli lac operon
   4818..4834    +  protein_bind   lac operator: The lac repressor binds to the lac operator to inhibit transcription in E. coli. This inhibition can be relieved by adding lactose or isopropyl-β-D-thiogalactopyranoside (IPTG). lac repressor encoded by lacI
   4854..5027    +  CDS            lacZα: LacZα fragment of β-galactosidase; lacZ fragment
