[The description below was written by a language model from this plasmid's Addgene catalogue record and pLannotate feature annotations shown in this document.]
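Description:
pGEX Stat5A-SH2 is a bacterial expression plasmid built on the commercial pGEX6P1 backbone for producing the SH2 domain of human STAT5A as a glutathione S-transferase fusion protein in E. coli. The insert, about 350 bp encoding amino acids 582–693 of STAT5A, was cloned between the BamHI and NotI sites, both of which are retained. It lies in frame downstream of the Schistosoma japonicum GST coding sequence and the backbone's PreScission protease recognition site. The catalogue lists that site, but the feature table does not annotate it separately. The STAT5A match in the table begins just after GST and runs slightly longer than the stated insert size. The depositor gives the fusion protein's molecular weight as approximately 37.8 kDa.

Expression is driven by the tac promoter, a strong trp/lac hybrid, followed by a lac operator. The plasmid also carries lacI under the lacIq promoter, so the repressor is supplied in cis and transcription stays off until it is induced with IPTG. Propagation relies on a ColE1/pBR322-type origin, and selection is through the β-lactamase gene conferring ampicillin resistance. The catalogue lists the plasmid as low copy. The remaining annotated elements (fragments of rop and bom, a lac promoter/operator with lacZα, and a yciV fragment) are backbone remnants with no stated role in the design.

The GST moiety allows affinity purification on glutathione resin, and the PreScission site permits removal of the tag if the free domain is wanted. The associated publication concerns high-throughput phosphotyrosine profiling with SH2 domains, which suggests the purified GST-SH2 fusion serves as a probe for tyrosine-phosphorylated binding sites in protein samples.
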