Addgene plasmid #46515: pGEX Stat5A-SH2
Depositing lab: Bruce Mayer. Depositing organization: University of Connecticut Health Center. Publication: High-throughput phosphotyrosine profiling using SH2 domains. Machida K, Thompson CM, Dierck K, Jablonowski K, Karkkainen S, Liu B, Zhang H, Nash PD, Newman DK, Nollau P, Pawson T, Renkema GH, Saksela K, Schiller MR, Shin DG, Mayer BJ. Mol Cell. 2007 Jun 22;26(6):899-915. 10.1016/j.molcel.2007.05.031 PubMed 17588523.
Backbone
  Vector backbone: pGEX6P1
  Backbone manufacturer: GE Healthcare Biosciences
  Backbone size w/o insert (bp): 4900
  Vector type: Bacterial Expression
Growth in bacteria
  Bacterial resistance: Ampicillin, 100 μg/mL
  Growth temperature: 37°C
  Growth strain: DH5alpha
  Copy number: Low Copy
Gene/Insert
  Gene/Insert name: Stat5A (alt names: STAT5A; MGF; STAT5; STAT5A)
  Species: H. sapiens (human)
  Insert size (bp): 353
  Mutation: contains amino acids 582-693
  Entrez Gene: STAT5A (a.k.a. MGF, STAT5)
  Promoter: Tac
  Tag / fusion protein: GST (N terminal on backbone); PreScission (N terminal on backbone)
  Cloning method: Restriction Enzyme; 5′ cloning site BamHI (not destroyed); 3′ cloning site NotI (not destroyed)
  Sequencing primers: 5′ pGEX-5; 3′ pGEX-3
Terms and licenses: Academic/Nonprofit Terms; Industry Terms: Not Available to Industry
Depositor comments: The molecular weight of the GST fusion protein is approximately 37.8 kDa
How to cite: pGEX Stat5A-SH2 was a gift from Bruce Mayer (Addgene plasmid # 46515 ; http://n2t.net/addgene:46515 ; RRID:Addgene_46515)
