>Addgene plasmid #46515 | pGEX Stat5A-SH2 | depositor partial sequence | sequence record 65751 | Insert sequence
GGATCCAAGAAGCACCACAAGCCCCACTGGAATGATGGGGCCATCCTAGGTTTTGTGAATAAGCAACAGG
CCCACGACCTGCTCATCAACAAGCCCGACGGGACCTTCTTGTTGCGCTTTAGTGACTCAGAAATCGGGGG
CATCACCATCGCCTGGAAGTTTGACTCCCCGGAACGCAACCTGTGGAACCTGAAACCATTCACCACGCGG
GATTTCTCCATCAGGTCCCTGGCTGACCGGCTGGGGGACCTGAGCTATCTCATCTATGTGTTTCCTGACC
GCCCCAAGGATGAGGTCTTCTCCAAGTACTACACTCCTGTGCTGGCTAAAGCTGTTGATGGATAGGCGGC
CGC
