>Addgene plasmid #46515 | pGEX Stat5A-SH2 | addgene partial sequence | sequence record 66788 | pGEX5
GGATCTGGAGTTCTGTTCCAGGGGCCCCTGGGATCCAAGAAGCACCACAAGCCCCACTGGAATGATGGGG
CCATCCTAGGTTTTGTGAATAAGCAACAGGCCCACGACCTGCTCATCAACAAGCCCGACGGGACCTTCTT
GTTGCGCTTTAGTGACTCAGAAATCGGGGGCATCACCATCGCCTGGAAGTTTGACTCCCCGGAACGCAAC
CTGTGGAACCTGAAACCATTCACCACGCGGGATTTCTCCATCAGGTCCCTGGCTGACCGGCTGGGGGACC
TGAGCTATCTCATCTATGTGTTTCCTGACCGCCCCAAGGATGAGGTCTTCTCCAAGTACTACACTCCTGT
GCTGGCTAAAGCTGTTGATGGATAGGCGGCCGCATCGTGACTGACTGACGATCTGCCTCGCGCGTTTCGG
TGATGACGGTGAAAACCTCTGACACATGCAGCTCCCGGAGACGGTCACAGCTTGTCTGTAAGCGGATGCC
GGGAGCAGACAAGCCCGTCAGGGCGCGTCAGCGGGTGTTGGCGGGTGTCGGGGCGCAGCCATGACCCAGT
CACGTAGCGATAGCGGAGTGTATAATTCTTGAAGACGAAAGGGCCTCGTGATACGCCTATTTTTATAGGT
TAATGTCATGATAATAATGGTTTCTTAGACGTCAGGTGGCACTTTTCGGGGAAATGTGCGCGGAACCCCT
ATTTGTTTATTTTTCTAAATACATTCAAATATGTATCCGCTCATGAGACAATAACCCTGATAAATGCTTC
AATAATATTGAAAAAGGAAGAGTATGAGTATTCAACATTTCCGTGTCGCCCTTATTCCCTTTTTTGCGGC
ATTTTGCCTTCCTGGTTTTTGCTC
